Addgene plasmid #171829: Bax gRNA#3
Purpose: Cas9-mediated knockout of Bax in mammalian cells
Depositing lab: Takeshi Imai. Depositing organization: Kyushu University. Publication: BMPR-2 gates activity-dependent stabilization of primary dendrites during mitral cell remodeling. Aihara S, Fujimoto S, Sakaguchi R, Imai T. Cell Rep. 2021 Jun 22;35(12):109276. doi: 10.1016/j.celrep.2021.109276. PubMed 34161760.
Backbone
  Vector backbone: gRNA backbone
  Vector type: Mammalian Expression, CRISPR
Growth in bacteria
  Bacterial resistance: Ampicillin, 100 μg/mL
  Growth temperature: 37°C
  Growth strain: DH5alpha
  Copy number: Low Copy
Gene/Insert
  Gene/Insert name: Bax
  gRNA/shRNA sequence: CAACTTCAACTGGGGCCGCGTGG
  Species: M. musculus (mouse)
  Entrez Gene: Bax
Terms and licenses: Academic/Nonprofit Terms; Industry Terms: Not Available to Industry
How to cite: Bax gRNA#3 was a gift from Takeshi Imai (Addgene plasmid # 171829 ; http://n2t.net/addgene:171829 ; RRID:Addgene_171829)
