[The description below was written by a language model from this plasmid's Addgene catalogue record and pLannotate feature annotations shown in this document.]
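Description:
Bax gRNA#3 is a small (about 2.8 kb) mammalian CRISPR guide RNA expression plasmid built on a vector listed only as "gRNA backbone", and designed for Cas9-mediated knockout of the mouse Bax gene. Its functional cassette consists of the human U6 promoter, an RNA polymerase III promoter suited to producing short, uncapped transcripts, followed by a gap where the Bax-targeting spacer sits, and then the Streptococcus pyogenes guide RNA scaffold. Together these yield a single guide RNA that directs SpCas9 to the Bax locus. The feature table shows no Cas9 coding sequence, no fluorescent reporter and no mammalian selection marker, so the nuclease has to be supplied from a separate construct or source. The "#3" in the name suggests it is one of several guides against the same gene.

The rest of the plasmid is a pUC-type bacterial backbone. It carries a ColE1/pMB1-family origin of replication and the β-lactamase gene with its own promoter for ampicillin selection in E. coli. The annotation describes this origin as high-copy, whereas the catalogue entry lists the plasmid as low copy. Other annotated elements appear to be cloning-vector remnants rather than functional parts: a pUC18/19 multiple cloning site, the lac promoter with its operator and CAP binding site, short lacI fragments, a partial attB2 Gateway site and a small RSF origin fragment. According to the record, the plasmid is used to disrupt Bax in mammalian cells, and it was deposited with a study of dendrite remodeling in mouse mitral cells.
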