Features (pLannotate 1.2.2; 13 found; start..end, strand, type, name):
     72..312     +  promoter       U6 promoter: RNA polymerase III promoter for human U6 snRNA
    341..416     +  misc_RNA       gRNA scaffold: guide RNA scaffold for the Streptococcus pyogenes CRISPR/Cas9 system
    428..449     -  protein_bind   attB2 (fragment): mutant version of attB; recombination site for the Gateway® BP reaction BP Clonase™
    463..517     -  CDS            lacI (fragment): lac repressor; lacI; The lac repressor binds to the lac operator to inhibit transcription in E. coli. This inhibition can be relieved by adding lactose or isopropyl-β-D-thiogalactopyranoside (IPTG).
    519..652     -  rep_origin     RSF ori (fragment): Plasmids containing the RSF 1030 origin of replication can be propagated in E. coli cells that contain additional plasmids with compatible origins.
    658..714     +  misc_feature   MCS: pUC18/19 multiple cloning site
    751..767     -  protein_bind   lac operator: The lac repressor binds to the lac operator to inhibit transcription in E. coli. This inhibition can be relieved by adding lactose or isopropyl-β-D-thiogalactopyranoside (IPTG). lac repressor encoded by lacI
    775..805     -  promoter       lac promoter: promoter for the E. coli lac operon
    820..841     -  protein_bind   CAP binding site: CAP binding activates transcription in the presence of cAMP. E. coli catabolite activator protein
    854..946     -  CDS            lacI (fragment): lac repressor; lacI; The lac repressor binds to the lac operator to inhibit transcription in E. coli. This inhibition can be relieved by adding lactose or isopropyl-β-D-thiogalactopyranoside (IPTG).
   1129..1717    -  rep_origin     ori: high-copy-number ColE1/pMB1/pBR322/pUC origin of replication
   1888..2748    -  CDS            AmpR: β-lactamase; bla; confers resistance to ampicillin, carbenicillin, and related antibiotics
   2749..41      -  promoter       AmpR promoter (across the origin): bla
>Addgene plasmid #171829 | Bax gRNA#3 | addgene full sequence | sequence record 341120 | Addgene NGS Result
TTTGAATGTATTTAGAAAAATAAACAAATAGGGGTTCCGCGCACATTTCCCCGAAAAGTGCCACCTGACG
TGAGGGCCTATTTCCCATGATTCCTTCATATTTGCATATACGATACAAGGCTGTTAGAGAGATAATTAGA
ATTAATTTGACTGTAAACACAAAGATATTAGTACAAAATACGTGACGTAGAAAGTAATAATTTCTTGGGT
AGTTTGCAGTTTTAAAATTATGTTTTAAAATGGACTATCATATGCTTACCGTAACTTGAAAGTATTTCGA
TTTCTTGGCTTTATATATCTTGTGGAAAGGACGAAACACCGAACTTCAACTGGGGCCGCGGTTTTAGAGC
TAGAAATAGCAAGTTAAAATAAGGCTAGTCCGTTATCAACTTGAAAAAGTGGCACCGAGTCGGTGCTTTT
TTTCTAGACCCAGCTTTCTTGTACAAAGTTGGCATTAGATCCGCTGCATTAATGAATCGGCCAACGCGCG
GGGAGAGGCGGTTTGCGTATTGGGCGCTCTTCCGCTTCCTCGCTCACTGACTCGCTGCGCTCGGTCGTTC
GGCTGCGGCGAGCGGTATCAGCTCACTCAAAGGCGGTAATACGGTTATCCACAGAATCAGGGGATAACGC
AGGAAAGAACATGTGAGCAAAAGGCCAGAATTCGAGCTCGGTACCCGGGGATCCTCTAGAGTCGACCTGC
AGGCATGCAAGCTTGGCGTAATCATGGTCATAGCTGTTTCCTGTGTGAAATTGTTATCCGCTCACAATTC
CACACAACATACGAGCCGGAAGCATAAAGTGTAAAGCCTGGGGTGCCTAATGAGTGAGCTAACTCACATT
AATTGCGTTGCGCTCACTGCCCGCTTTCCAGTCGGGAAACCTGTCGTGCCAGCTGCATTAATGAATCGGC
CAACGCGCGGGGAGAGGCGGTTTGCGTATTGGGCGCTCTTCCGCTTCCTCGCTCACTGACTCGCTGCGCT
CGGTCGTTCGGCTGCGGCGAGCGGTATCAGCTCACTCAAAGGCGGTAATACGGTTATCCACAGAATCAGG
GGATAACGCAGGAAAGAACATGTGAGCAAAAGGCCAGCAAAAGGCCAGGAACCGTAAAAAGGCCGCGTTG
CTGGCGTTTTTCCATAGGCTCCGCCCCCCTGACGAGCATCACAAAAATCGACGCTCAAGTCAGAGGTGGC
GAAACCCGACAGGACTATAAAGATACCAGGCGTTTCCCCCTGGAAGCTCCCTCGTGCGCTCTCCTGTTCC
GACCCTGCCGCTTACCGGATACCTGTCCGCCTTTCTCCCTTCGGGAAGCGTGGCGCTTTCTCATAGCTCA
CGCTGTAGGTATCTCAGTTCGGTGTAGGTCGTTCGCTCCAAGCTGGGCTGTGTGCACGAACCCCCCGTTC
AGCCCGACCGCTGCGCCTTATCCGGTAACTATCGTCTTGAGTCCAACCCGGTAAGACACGACTTATCGCC
ACTGGCAGCAGCCACTGGTAACAGGATTAGCAGAGCGAGGTATGTAGGCGGTGCTACAGAGTTCTTGAAG
TGGTGGCCTAACTACGGCTACACTAGAAGAACAGTATTTGGTATCTGCGCTCTGCTGAAGCCAGTTACCT
TCGGAAAAAGAGTTGGTAGCTCTTGATCCGGCAAACAAACCACCGCTGGTAGCGGTGGTTTTTTTGTTTG
CAAGCAGCAGATTACGCGCAGAAAAAAAGGATCTCAAGAAGATCCTTTGATCTTTTCTACGGGGTCTGAC
GCTCAGTGGAACGAAAACTCACGTTAAGGGATTTTGGTCATGAGATTATCAAAAAGGATCTTCACCTAGA
TCCTTTTAAATTAAAAATGAAGTTTTAAATCAATCTAAAGTATATATGAGTAAACTTGGTCTGACAGTTA
CCAATGCTTAATCAGTGAGGCACCTATCTCAGCGATCTGTCTATTTCGTTCATCCATAGTTGCCTGACTC
CCCGTCGTGTAGATAACTACGATACGGGAGGGCTTACCATCTGGCCCCAGTGCTGCAATGATACCGCGAG
ACCCACGCTCACCGGCTCCAGATTTATCAGCAATAAACCAGCCAGCCGGAAGGGCCGAGCGCAGAAGTGG
TCCTGCAACTTTATCCGCCTCCATCCAGTCTATTAATTGTTGCCGGGAAGCTAGAGTAAGTAGTTCGCCA
GTTAATAGTTTGCGCAACGTTGTTGCCATTGCTACAGGCATCGTGGTGTCACGCTCGTCGTTTGGTATGG
CTTCATTCAGCTCCGGTTCCCAACGATCAAGGCGAGTTACATGATCCCCCATGTTGTGCAAAAAAGCGGT
TAGCTCCTTCGGTCCTCCGATCGTTGTCAGAAGTAAGTTGGCCGCAGTGTTATCACTCATGGTTATGGCA
GCACTGCATAATTCTCTTACTGTCATGCCATCCGTAAGATGCTTTTCTGTGACTGGTGAGTACTCAACCA
AGTCATTCTGAGAATAGTGTATGCGGCGACCGAGTTGCTCTTGCCCGGCGTCAATACGGGATAATACCGC
GCCACATAGCAGAACTTTAAAAGTGCTCATCATTGGAAAACGTTCTTCGGGGCGAAAACTCTCAAGGATC
TTACCGCTGTTGAGATCCAGTTCGATGTAACCCACTCGTGCACCCAACTGATCTTCAGCATCTTTTACTT
TCACCAGCGTTTCTGGGTGAGCAAAAACAGGAAGGCAAAATGCCGCAAAAAAGGGAATAAGGGCGACACG
GAAATGTTGAATACTCATACTCTTCCTTTTTCAATATTATTGAAGCATTTATCAGGGTTATTGTCTCATG
AGCGGATACATA
